>Addgene plasmid #144130 | TFORF2555 | addgene full sequence | sequence record 396206 | Addgene NGS Result
TTAATGTAGTCTTATGCAATACTCTTGTAGTCTTGCAACATGGTAACGATGAGTTAGCAACATGCCTTAC
AAGGAGAGAAAAAGCACCGTGCATGCCGATTGGTGGAAGTAAGGTGGTACGATCGTGCCTTATTAGGAAG
GCAACAGACGGGTCTGACATGGATTGGACGAACCACTGAATTGCCGCATTGCAGAGATATTGTATTTAAG
TGCCTAGCTCGATACATAAACGGGTCTCTCTGGTTAGACCAGATCTGAGCCTGGGAGCTCTCTGGCTAAC
TAGGGAACCCACTGCTTAAGCCTCAATAAAGCTTGCCTTGAGTGCTTCAAGTAGTGTGTGCCCGTCTGTT
GTGTGACTCTGGTAACTAGAGATCCCTCAGACCCTTTTAGTCAGTGTGGAAAATCTCTAGCAGTGGCGCC
CGAACAGGGACTTGAAAGCGAAAGGGAAACCAGAGGAGCTCTCTCGACGCAGGACTCGGCTTGCTGAAGC
GCGCACGGCAAGAGGCGAGGGGCGGCGACTGGTGAGTACGCCAAAAATTTTGACTAGCGGAGGCTAGAAG
GAGAGAGATGGGTGCGAGAGCGTCAGTATTAAGCGGGGGAGAATTAGATCGCGATGGGAAAAAATTCGGT
TAAGGCCAGGGGGAAAGAAAAAATATAAATTAAAACATATAGTATGGGCAAGCAGGGAGCTAGAACGATT
CGCAGTTAATCCTGGCCTGTTAGAAACATCAGAAGGCTGTAGACAAATACTGGGACAGCTACAACCATCC
CTTCAGACAGGATCAGAAGAACTTAGATCATTATATAATACAGTAGCAACCCTCTATTGTGTGCATCAAA
GGATAGAGATAAAAGACACCAAGGAAGCTTTAGACAAGATAGAGGAAGAGCAAAACAAAAGTAAGACCAC
CGCACAGCAAGCGGCCGCTGATCTTCAGACCTGGAGGAGGAGATATGAGGGACAATTGGAGAAGTGAATT
ATATAAATATAAAGTAGTAAAAATTGAACCATTAGGAGTAGCACCCACCAAGGCAAAGAGAAGAGTGGTG
CAGAGAGAAAAAAGAGCAGTGGGAATAGGAGCTTTGTTCCTTGGGTTCTTGGGAGCAGCAGGAAGCACTA
TGGGCGCAGCGTCAATGACGCTGACGGTACAGGCCAGACAATTATTGTCTGGTATAGTGCAGCAGCAGAA
CAATTTGCTGAGGGCTATTGAGGCGCAACAGCATCTGTTGCAACTCACAGTCTGGGGCATCAAGCAGCTC
CAGGCAAGAATCCTGGCTGTGGAAAGATACCTAAAGGATCAACAGCTCCTGGGGATTTGGGGTTGCTCTG
GAAAACTCATTTGCACCACTGCTGTGCCTTGGAATGCTAGTTGGAGTAATAAATCTCTGGAACAGATTTG
GAATCACACGACCTGGATGGAGTGGGACAGAGAAATTAACAATTACACAAGCTTAATACACTCCTTAATT
GAAGAATCGCAAAACCAGCAAGAAAAGAATGAACAAGAATTATTGGAATTAGATAAATGGGCAAGTTTGT
GGAATTGGTTTAACATAACAAATTGGCTGTGGTATATAAAATTATTCATAATGATAGTAGGAGGCTTGGT
AGGTTTAAGAATAGTTTTTGCTGTACTTTCTATAGTGAATAGAGTTAGGCAGGGATATTCACCATTATCG
TTTCAGACCCACCTCCCAACCCCGAGGGGACCCATGCATTGCATCTCAATTAGTCAGCAACCAGGTGTGG
AAAGTCCCCAGGCTCCCCAGCAGGCAGAAGTATGCAAAGCATGCGTCTCAATTAGTCAGCAACCATAGTC
CCGCCCCTAACTCCGCCCATCCCGCCCCTAACTCCGCCCAGTTCCGCCCATTCTCCGCCCCATGGCTGAC
TAATTTTTTTTATTTATGCAGAGGCCGAGGCCGCCTCGGCCTCTGAGCTATTCCAGAAGTAGTGAGGAGG
CTTTTTTGGAGGCCTAGGCTTTTGCAAAAAGCTTTCTAGAGGTACCACCGGAGCTTACCATGACCGAGTA
CAAGCCCACGGTGCGCCTCGCCACCCGCGACGACGTCCCCAGGGCCGTACGCACCCTCGCCGCCGCGTTC
GCCGACTACCCCGCCACGCGCCACACCGTCGATCCGGACCGCCACATCGAGCGGGTCACCGAGCTGCAAG
AACTCTTCCTCACGCGCGTCGGGCTCGACATCGGCAAGGTGTGGGTCGCGGACGACGGCGCCGCCGTGGC
GGTCTGGACCACGCCGGAGAGCGTCGAAGCGGGGGCGGTGTTCGCCGAGATCGGCCCGCGCATGGCCGAG
TTGAGCGGTTCCCGGCTGGCCGCGCAGCAACAGATGGAAGGCCTCCTGGCGCCGCACCGGCCCAAGGAGC
CCGCGTGGTTCCTGGCCACCGTCGGCGTCTCGCCCGACCACCAGGGCAAGGGTCTGGGCAGCGCCGTCGT
GCTCCCCGGAGTGGAGGCGGCCGAGCGCGCCGGGGTGCCCGCCTTCCTGGAGACCTCCGCGCCCCGCAAC
CTCCCCTTCTACGAGCGGCTCGGCTTCACCGTCACCGCCGACGTCGAGGTGCCCGAAGGACCGCGCACCT
GGTGCATGACCCGCAAGCCCGGTGCCAGTTAACGAATTCTAGATCTTGAGACAAATGGCAGTATTCATCC
ACAATTTTAAAAGAAAAGGGGGGATTGGGGGGTACAGTGCAGGGGAAAGAATAGTAGACATAATAGCAAC
AGACATACAAACTAAAGAATTACAAAAACAAATTACAAAAATTCAAAATTTTCGGGTTTATTACAGGGAC
AGCAGAGATCCACTTTGGCGCCGGCTCGAGGCCTGCAGGTGCAAAGATGGATAAAGTTTTAAACAGAGAG
GAATCTTTGCAGCTAATGGACCTTCTAGGTCTTGAAAGGAGTGGGAATTGGCTCCGGTGCCCGTCAGTGG
GCAGAGCGCACATCGCCCACAGTCCCCGAGAAGTTGGGGGGAGGGGTCGGCAATTGAACCGGTGCCTAGA
GAAGGTGGCGCGGGGTAAACTGGGAAAGTGATGTCGTGTACTGGCTCCGCCTTTTTCCCGAGGGTGGGGG
AGAACCGTATATAAGTGCAGTAGTCGCCGTGAACGTTCTTTTTCGCAACGGGTTTGCCGCCAGAACACAG
GTAAGTGCCGTGTGTGGTTCCCGCGGGCCTGGCCTCTTTACGGGTTATGGCCCTTGCGTGCCTTGAATTA
CTTCCACCTGGCTGCAGTACGTGATTCTTGATCCCGAGCTTCGGGTTGGAAGTGGGTGGGAGAGTTCGAG
GCCTTGCGCTTAAGGAGCCCCTTCGCCTCGTGCTTGAGTTGAGGCCTGGCCTGGGCGCTGGGGCCGCCGC
GTGCGAATCTGGTGGCACCTTCGCGCCTGTCTCGCTGCTTTCGATAAGTCTCTAGCCATTTAAAATTTTT
GATGACCTGCTGCGACGCTTTTTTTCTGGCAAGATAGTCTTGTAAATGCGGGCCAAGATCTGCACACTGG
TATTTCGGTTTTTGGGGCCGCGGGCGGCGACGGGGCCCGTGCGTCCCAGCGCACATGTTCGGCGAGGCGG
GGCCTGCGAGCGCGGCCACCGAGAATCGGACGGGGGTAGTCTCAAGCTGGCCGGCCTGCTCTGGTGCCTG
GCCTCGCGCCGCCGTGTATCGCCCCGCCCTGGGCGGCAAGGCTGGCCCGGTCGGCACCAGTTGCGTGAGC
GGAAAGATGGCCGCTTCCCGGCCCTGCTGCAGGGAGCTCAAAATGGAGGACGCGGCGCTCGGGAGAGCGG
GCGGGTGAGTCACCCACACAAAGGAAAAGGGCCTTTCCGTCCTCAGCCGTCGCTTCATGTGACTCCACGG
AGTACCGGGCGCCGTCCAGGCACCTCGATTAGTTCTCGAGCTTTTGGAGTACGTCGTCTTTAGGTTGGGG
GGAGGGGTTTTATGCGATGGAGTTTCCCCACACTGAGTGGGTGGAGACTGAAGTTAGGCCAGCTTGGCAC
TTGATGTAATTCTCCTTGGAATTTGCCCTTTTTGAGTTTGGATCTTGGTTCATTCTCAAGCCTCAGACAG
TGGTTCAAAGTTTTTTTCTTCCATTTCAGGTGTCGTGAGGCTAGCACCGCCACCATGGCGCCTCAGAAGC
ACGGCGGTGGGGGAGGGGGCGGCTCGGGGCCCAGCGCGGGGTCCGGGGGAGGCGGCTTCGGGGGTTCGGC
GGCGGTGGCGGCGGCGACGGCTTCGGGCGGCAAATCCGGCGGCGGGAGCTGTGGAGGGGGTGGCAGTTAC
TCGGCCTCCTCCTCCTCCTCCGCGGCGGCAGCGGCGGGGGCTGCGGTGTTACCGGTGAAGAAGCCGAAAA
TGGAGCACGTCCAGGCTGACCACGAGCTTTTCCTCCAGGCCTTTGAGAAGCCAACACAGATCTATAGATT
TCTTCGAACTCGGAATCTCATAGCACCAATATTTTTGCACAGAACTCTTACTTACATGTCTCATCGAAAC
TCCAGAACAAACATCAAAAGCTTGTCAGCTCATTTGCAGCTTACGTTTACTGGTTTCTTCCACAAAAATG
ATAAGCCATCACCAAACTCAGAAAATGAACAAAATTCTGTTACCCTGGAAGTCCTGCTTGTGAAAGTTTG
CCACAAAAAAAGAAAGGATGTAAGTTGTCCAATAAGGCAAGTTCCCACAGGTAAAAAGCAGGTGCCTTTG
AATCCTGACCTCAATCAAACAAAACCCGGAAATTTCCCGTCCCTTGCAGTTTCCAGTAATGAATTTGAAC
CTAGTAACAGCCATATGGTGAAGTCTTACTCGTTGCTATTTAGAGTGACTCGTCCAGGAAGAAGAGAGTT
TAATGGAATGATTAATGGAGAAACCAATGAAAATATTGATGTCAATGAAGAGCTTCCAGCCAGAAGAAAA
CGAAATCGTGAGGATGGGGAAAAGACATTTGTTGCACAAATGACAGTATTTGATAAAAACAGGCGCTTAC
AGCTTTTAGATGGGGAATATGAAGTAGCCATGCAGGAAATGGAAGAATGTCCAATAAGCAAGAAAAGAGC
AACATGGGAGACTATTCTTGATGGGAAGAGGCTGCCTCCATTCGAAACATTTTCTCAGGGACCTACGTTG
CAGTTCACTCTTCGTTGGACAGGAGAGACCAATGATAAATCTACGGCTCCTATTGCCAAACCTCTTGCCA
CTAGAAATTCAGAGAGTCTCCATCAGGAAAACAAGCCTGGTTCAGTTAAACCTACTCAAACTATTGCTGT
TAAAGAATCATTGACTACAGATCTACAAACAAGAAAAGAAAAGGATACTCCAAATGAAAACCGACAAAAA
TTAAGAATATTTTATCAGTTTCTCTATAACAACAATACAAGGCAACAAACTGAAGCAAGAGATGACCTGC
ATTGCCCTTGGTGTACTCTGAACTGCCGCAAACTTTATAGTTTACTCAAGCATCTTAAACTCTGCCATAG
CAGATTTATCTTCAACTATGTTTATCATCCAAAAGGTGCTAGGATAGATGTTTCTATCAATGAGTGTTAT
GATGGCTCCTATGCAGGAAATCCTCAGGATATTCATCGCCAACCTGGATTTGCTTTTAGTCGCAACGGAC
CAGTTAAGAGAACACCTATCACACATATTCTTGTGTGCAGGCCAAAACGAACAAAAGCAAGCATGTCTGA
ATTTCTTGAATCTGAAGATGGGGAAGTAGAACAGCAAAGAACATATAGTAGTGGCCACAATCGTCTGTAT
TTCCATAGTGATACCTGCTTACCTCTCCGTCCACAAGAAATGGAAGTAGATAGTGAAGATGAAAAGGATC
CTGAATGGCTAAGAGAAAAAACCATTACACAAATTGAAGAGTTTTCTGATGTTAATGAAGGAGAGAAAGA
AGTGATGAAACTCTGGAATCTCCATGTCATGAAGCATGGGTTTATTGCTGACAATCAAATGAATCATGCC
TGTATGCTGTTTGTAGAAAATTATGGACAGAAAATAATTAAGAAGAATTTATGTCGAAACTTCATGCTTC
ATCTAGTCAGCATGCATGACTTTAATCTTATTAGCATAATGTCAATAGATAAAGCTGTTACCAAGCTCCG
TGAAATGCAGCAAAAATTAGAAAAGGGGGAATCTGCTTCCCCTGCAAACGAAGAAATAACTGAAGAACAA
AATGGGACAGCAAATGGATTTAGTGAAATTAACTCAAAAGAGAAAGCTTTGGAAACAGATAGTGTCTCAG
GGGTTTCAAAACAGAGCAAAAAACAAAAACTCTAGTAATGAACTAGTCCGTAACTTGAAAGTATTTCGAT
TTCTTGGCTTTATATATCTTGTGGAAAGGACGAGGAGCTTAACTTATGGATTGCGAAACGCGTTAAGTCG
ACAATCAACCTCTGGATTACAAAATTTGTGAAAGATTGACTGGTATTCTTAACTATGTTGCTCCTTTTAC
GCTATGTGGATACGCTGCTTTAATGCCTTTGTATCATGCTATTGCTTCCCGTATGGCTTTCATTTTCTCC
TCCTTGTATAAATCCTGGTTGCTGTCTCTTTATGAGGAGTTGTGGCCCGTTGTCAGGCAACGTGGCGTGG
TGTGCACTGTGTTTGCTGACGCAACCCCCACTGGTTGGGGCATTGCCACCACCTGTCAGCTCCTTTCCGG
GACTTTCGCTTTCCCCCTCCCTATTGCCACGGCGGAACTCATCGCCGCCTGCCTTGCCCGCTGCTGGACA
GGGGCTCGGCTGTTGGGCACTGACAATTCCGTGGTGTTGTCGGGGAAATCATCGTCCTTTCCTTGGCTGC
TCGCCTGTGTTGCCACCTGGATTCTGCGCGGGACGTCCTTCTGCTACGTCCCTTCGGCCCTCAATCCAGC
GGACCTTCCTTCCCGCGGCCTGCTGCCGGCTCTGCGGCCTCTTCCGCGTCTTCGCCTTCGCCCTCAGACG
AGTCGGATCTCCCTTTGGGCCGCCTCCCCGCGTCGACTTTAAGACCAATGACTTACAAGGCAGCTGTAGA
TCTTAGCCACTTTTTAAAAGAAAAGGGGGGACTGGAAGGGCTAATTCACTCCCAACGAAGACAAGATCTG
CTTTTTGCTTGTACTGGGTCTCTCTGGTTAGACCAGATCTGAGCCTGGGAGCTCTCTGGCTAACTAGGGA
ACCCACTGCTTAAGCCTCAATAAAGCTTGCCTTGAGTGCTTCAAGTAGTGTGTGCCCGTCTGTTGTGTGA
CTCTGGTAACTAGAGATCCCTCAGACCCTTTTAGTCAGTGTGGAAAATCTCTAGCAGTACGTATAGTAGT
TCATGTCATCTTATTATTCAGTATTTATAACTTGCAAAGAAATGAATATCAGAGAGTGAGAGGAACTTGT
TTATTGCAGCTTATAATGGTTACAAATAAAGCAATAGCATCACAAATTTCACAAATAAAGCATTTTTTTC
ACTGCATTCTAGTTGTGGTTTGTCCAAACTCATCAATGTATCTTATCATGTCTGGCTCTAGCTATCCCGC
CCCTAACTCCGCCCATCCCGCCCCTAACTCCGCCCAGTTCCGCCCATTCTCCGCCCCATGGCTGACTAAT
TTTTTTTATTTATGCAGAGGCCGAGGCCGCCTCGGCCTCTGAGCTATTCCAGAAGTAGTGAGGAGGCTTT
TTTGGAGGCCTAGGGACGTACCCAATTCGCCCTATAGTGAGTCGTATTACGCGCGCTCACTGGCCGTCGT
TTTACAACGTCGTGACTGGGAAAACCCTGGCGTTACCCAACTTAATCGCCTTGCAGCACATCCCCCTTTC
GCCAGCTGGCGTAATAGCGAAGAGGCCCGCACCGATCGCCCTTCCCAACAGTTGCGCAGCCTGAATGGCG
AATGGG
[124 nt withheld, positions 7847-7970]
C
[91 nt withheld, positions 7972-8062]
A
[49 nt withheld, positions 8064-8112]
CCTTTGACGTTGGAGTCCACGTTCTTT
[37 nt withheld, positions 8140-8176]
ACCCTATCTCGGTCTATTCTTTTGATTTATAAGGGATTTTGCCGATTTCGGCCTATTGGTTAAAAAATGA
GCTGATTTAACAAAAATTTAACGCGAATTTTAACAAAATATTAACGCTTACAATTTAGGTGGCACTTTTC
GGGGAAATGTGCGCGGAACCCCTATTTGTTTATTTTTCTAAATACATTCAAATATGTATCCGCTCATGAG
ACAATAACCCTGATAAATGCTTCAATAATATTGAAAAAGGAAGAGTATGAGTATTCAACATTTCCGTGTC
GCCCTTATTCCCTTTTTTGCGGCATTTTGCCTTCCTGTTTTTGCTCACCCAGAAACGCTGGTGAAAGTAA
AAGATGCTGAAGATCAGTTGGGTGCACGAGTGGGTTACATCGAACTGGATCTCAACAGCGGTAAGATCCT
TGAGAGTTTTCGCCCCGAAGAACGTTTTCCAATGATGAGCACTTTTAAAGTTCTGCTATGTGGCGCGGTA
TTATCCCGTATTGACGCCGGGCAAGAGCAACTCGGTCGCCGCATACACTATTCTCAGAATGACTTGGTTG
AGTACTCACCAGTCACAGAAAAGCATCTTACGGATGGCATGACAGTAAGAGAATTATGCAGTGCTGCCAT
AACCATGAGTGATAACACTGCGGCCAACTTACTTCTGACAACGATCGGAGGACCGAAGGAGCTAACCGCT
TTTTTGCACAACATGGGGGATCATGTAACTCGCCTTGATCGTTGGGAACCGGAGCTGAATGAAGCCATAC
CAAACGACGAGCGTGACACCACGATGCCTGTAGCAATGGCAACAACGTTGCGCAAACTATTAACTGGCGA
ACTACTTACTCTAGCTTCCCGGCAACAATTAATAGACTGGATGGAGGCGGATAAAGTTGCAGGACCACTT
CTGCGCTCGGCCCTTCCGGCTGGCTGGTTTATTGCTGATAAATCTGGAGCCGGTGAGCGTGGGTCTCGCG
GTATCATTGCAGCACTGGGGCCAGATGGTAAGCCCTCCCGTATCGTAGTTATCTACACGACGGGGAGTCA
GGCAACTATGGATGAACGAAATAGACAGATCGCTGAGATAGGTGCCTCACTGATTAAGCATTGGTAACTG
TCAGACCAAGTTTACTCATATATACTTTAGATTGATTTAAAACTTCATTTTTAATTTAAAAGGATCTAGG
TGAAGATCCTTTTTGATAATCTCATGACCAAAATCCCTTAACGTGAGTTTTCGTTCCACTGAGCGTCAGA
CCCCGTAGAAAAGATCAAAGGATCTTCTTGAGATCCTTTTTTTCTGCGCGTAATCTGCTGCTTGCAAACA
AAAAAACCACCGCTACCAGCGGTGGTTTGTTTGCCGGATCAAGAGCTACCAACTCTTTTTCCGAAGGTAA
CTGGCTTCAGCAGAGCGCAGATACCAAATACTGTTCTTCTAGTGTAGCCGTAGTTAGGCCACCACTTCAA
GAACTCTGTAGCACCGCCTACATACCTCGCTCTGCTAATCCTGTTACCAGTGGCTGCTGCCAGTGGCGAT
AAGTCGTGTCTTACCGGGTTGGACTCAAGACGATAGTTACCGGATAAGGCGCAGCGGTCGGGCTGAACGG
GGGGTTCGTGCACACAGCCCAGCTTGGAGCGAACGACCTACACCGAACTGAGATACCTACAGCGTGAGCT
ATGAGAAAGCGCCACGCTTCCCGAAGGGAGAAAGGCGGACAGGTATCCGGTAAGCGGCAGGGTCGGAACA
GGAGAGCGCACGAGGGAGCTTCCAGGGGGAAACGCCTGGTATCTTTATAGTCCTGTCGGGTTTCGCCACC
TCTGACTTGAGCGTCGATTTTTGTGATGCTCGTCAGGGGGGCGGAGCCTATGGAAAAACGCCAGCAACGC
GGCCTTTTTACGGTTCCTGGCCTTTTGCTGGCCTTTTGCTCACATGTTCTTTCCTGCGTTATCCCCTGAT
TCTGTGGATAACCGTATTACCGCCTTTGAGTGAGCTGATACCGCTCGCCGCAGCCGAACGACCGAGCGCA
GCGAGTCAGTGAGCGAGGAAGCGGAAGAGCGCCCAATACGCAAACCGCCTCTCCCCGCGCGTTGGCCGAT
TCATTAATGCAGCTGGCACGACAGGTTTCCCGACTGGAAAGCGGGCAGTGAGCGCAACGCAATTAATGTG
AGTTAGCTCACTCATTAGGCACCCCAGGCTTTACACTTTATGCTTCCGGCTCGTATGTTGTGTGGAATTG
TGAGCGGATAACAATTTCACACAGGAAACAGCTATGACCATGATTACGCCAAGCGCGCAATTAACCCTCA
CTAAAGGGAACAAAAGCTGGAGCTGCAAGC
Features (pLannotate 1.2.2; 32 found; start..end, strand, type, name):
      5..231     +  promoter       RSV promoter: Rous sarcoma virus enhancer/promoter
    232..412     +  LTR            5' LTR (truncated): truncated 5' long terminal repeat (LTR) from HIV-1
    459..584     +  misc_feature   HIV-1 Ψ: packaging signal of human immunodeficiency virus type 1
    568..931     +  CDS            HIV-1 gag (fragment): gag protein from human immunodeficiency virus 1; gag
   1077..1310    +  misc_feature   RRE: The Rev response element (RRE) of HIV-1 allows for Rev-dependent mRNA export from the nucleus to the cytoplasm.
   1687..1713    +  CDS            Rev (fragment): human immunodeficiency virus 1 (HIV-1) Rev protein; rev; enhances nuclear export of unspliced and incompletely spliced viral mRNAs
   1720..1743    +  promoter       SV40 promoter (fragment): SV40 early promoter
   1744..1815    +  promoter       SV40 promoter (fragment): SV40 enhancer and early promoter
   1839..1974    +  rep_origin     SV40 ori: SV40 origin of replication
   2020..2616    +  CDS            PuroR (fragment): puromycin N-acetyltransferase; pac from Streptomyces; confers resistance to puromycin
   2665..2782    +  misc_feature   cPPT/CTS: central polypurine tract and central termination sequence of HIV-1
   2847..2913    +  CDS            small t antigen (fragment): SV40 (simian virus 40) small t antigen
   2920..4098    +  promoter       EF-1α promoter: strong constitutive promoter for human elongation factor EF-1α
   4197..4214    -  CDS            CLIP-tag™ (fragment): human O6-alkylguanine-DNA-alkyltransferase variant that forms covalent bonds with benzylcytosine derivatives fast-reacting variant, optimized for mammalian expression
   4310..6262    +  CDS            SUZ12 (fragment): SUZ12_HUMAN - Also known as CHET9, JJAZ1, KIAA0160. Experimental evidence at protein level: Swiss-Prot protein existence level 1. Polycomb group (PcG) protein. Component of the PRC2 complex, which methylates 'Lys-9' (H3K9me) and 'Lys-27' (H3K27me) of histone H3, leading to transcriptional repression of the affected target gene (PubMed:15225548, PubMed:15231737, PubMed:15385962, PubMed:16618801, PubMed:17344414, PubMed:18285464, PubMed:28229514, PubMed:29499137, PubMed:31959557). The PRC2 complex may also serve as a recruiting platform for DNA methyltransferases, thereby linking two epigenetic
   6278..6331    +  promoter       U6 promoter (fragment): RNA polymerase III promoter for human U6 snRNA
   6373..6961    +  misc_feature   WPRE: woodchuck hepatitis virus posttranscriptional regulatory element
   7012..7031    +  misc_feature   cPPT/CTS (fragment): central polypurine tract and central termination sequence of HIV-1
   7033..7266    +  LTR            3' LTR (ΔU3): self-inactivating 3' long terminal repeat (LTR) from HIV-1
   7344..7465    +  polyA_signal   SV40 poly(A) signal: SV40 polyadenylation signal
   7505..7640    +  rep_origin     SV40 ori: SV40 origin of replication
   7661..7679    -  promoter       T7 promoter: promoter for bacteriophage T7 RNA polymerase
   7687..7842    +  CDS            lacZα (fragment): LacZα fragment of β-galactosidase; lacZ fragment
   7847..8275    +  rep_origin     f1 ori (sequence partly withheld): f1 bacteriophage origin of replication; arrow indicates direction of (+) strand synthesis
   8328..8432    +  promoter       AmpR promoter: bla
   8433..9293    +  CDS            AmpR: β-lactamase; bla; confers resistance to ampicillin, carbenicillin, and related antibiotics
   9464..10052   +  rep_origin     ori: high-copy-number ColE1/pMB1/pBR322/pUC origin of replication
  10235..10327   +  CDS            lacI (fragment): lac repressor; lacI; The lac repressor binds to the lac operator to inhibit transcription in E. coli. This inhibition can be relieved by adding lactose or isopropyl-β-D-thiogalactopyranoside (IPTG).
  10340..10361   +  protein_bind   CAP binding site: CAP binding activates transcription in the presence of cAMP. E. coli catabolite activator protein
  10376..10406   +  promoter       lac promoter: promoter for the E. coli lac operon
  10414..10430   +  protein_bind   lac operator: The lac repressor binds to the lac operator to inhibit transcription in E. coli. This inhibition can be relieved by adding lactose or isopropyl-β-D-thiogalactopyranoside (IPTG). lac repressor encoded by lacI
  10475..10493   +  promoter       T3 promoter: promoter for bacteriophage T3 RNA polymerase
