[The description below was written by a language model from this plasmid's Addgene catalogue record and pLannotate feature annotations shown in this document.]
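Description:
TFORF2555 is a lentiviral mammalian expression plasmid built on the pLX_TRC317 backbone and carrying the human SUZ12 open reading frame, one member of a barcoded transcription factor ORF collection. In bacteria it is maintained through a high-copy ColE1/pUC-type origin and selected with ampicillin via β-lactamase. An f1 origin and remnants of a lac/T7/T3 cloning region are also present in the backbone. The depositor notes that the plasmid can recombine, as is common for constructs with repeated LTRs.

The transfer cassette has a third-generation-style layout. An RSV promoter drives a truncated HIV-1 5' LTR, followed by the Ψ packaging signal with a gag fragment, the Rev response element for Rev-dependent export of genomic RNA, a cPPT/CTS element, and a self-inactivating ΔU3 3' LTR with a downstream SV40 polyadenylation signal. Within the provirus, an SV40 early promoter drives puromycin N-acetyltransferase so that transduced cells can be selected. A separate EF-1α promoter provides strong constitutive expression of SUZ12, a Polycomb group protein and core component of the PRC2 histone methyltransferase complex. A WPRE downstream of the ORF enhances transcript stability and expression. The annotation matches only part of the stated 2252 bp insert to the SUZ12 reference protein, which may reflect the particular isoform cited by the depositor. Several short hits, such as the CLIP-tag, U6, small t antigen and lacI fragments, are probably incidental matches rather than functional parts.

According to the record, each ORF in the collection is paired with a unique 24-bp barcode, though the feature table does not annotate its position. The barcode allows the overexpressed factor to be identified by sequencing in pooled screens, such as those for directed differentiation.
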