Addgene plasmid #144130: TFORF2555
Purpose: Lentiviral vector for overexpressing transcription factor ORFs with unique 24-bp barcodes. Barcodes facilitate identification of transcription factors in pooled screens.
Depositing lab: Feng Zhang. Depositing organization: Broad Institute. Publication: A transcription factor atlas of directed differentiation. Joung J, Ma S, Tay T, Geiger-Schuller KR, Kirchgatterer PC, Verdine VK, Guo B, Arias-Garcia MA, Allen WE, Singh A, Kuksenko O, Abudayyeh OO, Gootenberg JS, Fu Z, Macrae RK, Buenrostro JD, Regev A, Zhang F. Cell. 2023 Jan 5;186(1):209-229.e26. doi: 10.1016/j.cell.2022.11.026. PubMed 36608654.
Backbone
  Vector backbone: pLX_TRC317
  Backbone manufacturer: Broad Institute Genetic Perturbation Platform
  Backbone size w/o insert (bp): 8264
  Vector type: Mammalian Expression, Lentiviral
  Selectable markers: Puromycin
Growth in bacteria
  Bacterial resistance: Ampicillin, 100 μg/mL
  Growth temperature: 37°C
  Growth strain: NEB Stable
  Copy number: High Copy
Gene/Insert
  Gene/Insert name: SUZ12
  Species: H. sapiens (human)
  Insert size (bp): 2252
  Entrez Gene: SUZ12 (a.k.a. CHET9, IMMAS, JJAZ1)
  Promoter: EF1a
  Cloning method: Unknown
  Sequencing primers: 5′ GGGTGGAGACTGAAGTTAGGCCAG; 3′ CACATAGCGTAAAAGGAGCAACATAG
Terms and licenses: Academic/Nonprofit Terms; Industry Terms: Not Available to Industry
Depositor comments: NM_001321207,ENST00000580398 . The transcription factor ORF portion of this plasmid was synthesized by Genewiz. Please test multiple small colonies in case of plasmid recombination. To make this collection available in a timely manner, a portion of this collection was not fully sequenced by Addgene. If an Addgene verified full plasmid sequence is not available, please contact us prior to placing an order to request the full sequence.
How to cite: TFORF2555 was a gift from Feng Zhang (Addgene plasmid # 144130 ; http://n2t.net/addgene:144130 ; RRID:Addgene_144130)
