>Addgene plasmid #144130 | TFORF2555 | depositor partial sequence | sequence record 284514 | Insert
ACCGCCACCATGGCGCCTCAGAAGCACGGCGGTGGGGGAGGGGGCGGCTCGGGGCCCAGCGCGGGGTCCG
GGGGAGGCGGCTTCGGGGGTTCGGCGGCGGTGGCGGCGGCGACGGCTTCGGGCGGCAAATCCGGCGGCGG
GAGCTGTGGAGGGGGTGGCAGTTACTCGGCCTCCTCCTCCTCCTCCGCGGCGGCAGCGGCGGGGGCTGCG
GTGTTACCGGTGAAGAAGCCGAAAATGGAGCACGTCCAGGCTGACCACGAGCTTTTCCTCCAGGCCTTTG
AGAAGCCAACACAGATCTATAGATTTCTTCGAACTCGGAATCTCATAGCACCAATATTTTTGCACAGAAC
TCTTACTTACATGTCTCATCGAAACTCCAGAACAAACATCAAAAGCTTGTCAGCTCATTTGCAGCTTACG
TTTACTGGTTTCTTCCACAAAAATGATAAGCCATCACCAAACTCAGAAAATGAACAAAATTCTGTTACCC
TGGAAGTCCTGCTTGTGAAAGTTTGCCACAAAAAAAGAAAGGATGTAAGTTGTCCAATAAGGCAAGTTCC
CACAGGTAAAAAGCAGGTGCCTTTGAATCCTGACCTCAATCAAACAAAACCCGGAAATTTCCCGTCCCTT
GCAGTTTCCAGTAATGAATTTGAACCTAGTAACAGCCATATGGTGAAGTCTTACTCGTTGCTATTTAGAG
TGACTCGTCCAGGAAGAAGAGAGTTTAATGGAATGATTAATGGAGAAACCAATGAAAATATTGATGTCAA
TGAAGAGCTTCCAGCCAGAAGAAAACGAAATCGTGAGGATGGGGAAAAGACATTTGTTGCACAAATGACA
GTATTTGATAAAAACAGGCGCTTACAGCTTTTAGATGGGGAATATGAAGTAGCCATGCAGGAAATGGAAG
AATGTCCAATAAGCAAGAAAAGAGCAACATGGGAGACTATTCTTGATGGGAAGAGGCTGCCTCCATTCGA
AACATTTTCTCAGGGACCTACGTTGCAGTTCACTCTTCGTTGGACAGGAGAGACCAATGATAAATCTACG
GCTCCTATTGCCAAACCTCTTGCCACTAGAAATTCAGAGAGTCTCCATCAGGAAAACAAGCCTGGTTCAG
TTAAACCTACTCAAACTATTGCTGTTAAAGAATCATTGACTACAGATCTACAAACAAGAAAAGAAAAGGA
TACTCCAAATGAAAACCGACAAAAATTAAGAATATTTTATCAGTTTCTCTATAACAACAATACAAGGCAA
CAAACTGAAGCAAGAGATGACCTGCATTGCCCTTGGTGTACTCTGAACTGCCGCAAACTTTATAGTTTAC
TCAAGCATCTTAAACTCTGCCATAGCAGATTTATCTTCAACTATGTTTATCATCCAAAAGGTGCTAGGAT
AGATGTTTCTATCAATGAGTGTTATGATGGCTCCTATGCAGGAAATCCTCAGGATATTCATCGCCAACCT
GGATTTGCTTTTAGTCGCAACGGACCAGTTAAGAGAACACCTATCACACATATTCTTGTGTGCAGGCCAA
AACGAACAAAAGCAAGCATGTCTGAATTTCTTGAATCTGAAGATGGGGAAGTAGAACAGCAAAGAACATA
TAGTAGTGGCCACAATCGTCTGTATTTCCATAGTGATACCTGCTTACCTCTCCGTCCACAAGAAATGGAA
GTAGATAGTGAAGATGAAAAGGATCCTGAATGGCTAAGAGAAAAAACCATTACACAAATTGAAGAGTTTT
CTGATGTTAATGAAGGAGAGAAAGAAGTGATGAAACTCTGGAATCTCCATGTCATGAAGCATGGGTTTAT
TGCTGACAATCAAATGAATCATGCCTGTATGCTGTTTGTAGAAAATTATGGACAGAAAATAATTAAGAAG
AATTTATGTCGAAACTTCATGCTTCATCTAGTCAGCATGCATGACTTTAATCTTATTAGCATAATGTCAA
TAGATAAAGCTGTTACCAAGCTCCGTGAAATGCAGCAAAAATTAGAAAAGGGGGAATCTGCTTCCCCTGC
AAACGAAGAAATAACTGAAGAACAAAATGGGACAGCAAATGGATTTAGTGAAATTAACTCAAAAGAGAAA
GCTTTGGAAACAGATAGTGTCTCAGGGGTTTCAAAACAGAGCAAAAAACAAAAACTCTAGTAATGAACTA
GTCCGTAACTTGAAAGTATTTCGATTTCTTGGCTTTATATATCTTGTGGAAAGGACGAGGAGCTTAACTT
ATGGATTGCGAA
