>Addgene plasmid #144130 | TFORF2555 | depositor partial sequence | sequence record 284515 | Barcode
GGAGCTTAACTTATGGATTGCGAA
